Addgene plasmid #83339: VanGlow-RR-DSCP
Purpose: (Empty Backbone) for Gateway cloning of enhancer elements upstream of the DSCP and mCherry::Renilla(nls) reporter, facilitating qualitative and quantitative analysis of expression in transgenic fly lines and S2 cells.
Depositing lab: Cheng-Yu Lee. Depositing organization: University of Michigan. Publication: An Hdac1/Rpd3-Poised Circuit Balances Continual Self-Renewal and Rapid Restriction of Developmental Potential during Asymmetric Stem Cell Division. Janssens DH, Hamm DC, Anhezini L, Xiao Q, Siller KH, Siegrist SE, Harrison MM, Lee CY. Dev Cell. 2017 Feb 27;40(4):367-380.e7. doi: 10.1016/j.devcel.2017.01.014. PubMed 28245922.
Backbone
  Vector backbone: pBPGUw
  Backbone manufacturer: Rubin Lab
  Backbone size (bp): 10876
  Modifications to backbone: The GAL4 sequence of pBPGUw was replaced with a mCherry::Renilla(nls) reporter that is codon optimized for expression in Drosophila.
  Vector type: Insect Expression, Luciferase
  Promoter: Drosophila Synthetic Core Promoter
  Selectable markers: miniwhite
  Tag / fusion protein: mCherry::Renilla(nls) (C terminal on insert)
Growth in bacteria
  Bacterial resistance: Chloramphenicol and Ampicillin, 25 & 100 μg/mL
  Growth temperature: 37°C
  Growth strain: ccdB Survival
  Copy number: High Copy
Gene/Insert
  Cloning method: Gateway Cloning
  Sequencing primers: 5′ AAATAGGGGTTCCGCGCACAT; 3′ GCAGATTGTTTAGCTTGTTCAGC
Terms and licenses: Academic/Nonprofit Terms; Industry Terms: Not Available to Industry
Depositor comments: VanGlow-RR-enhancer is a Gateway compatible vector enabling high throughput cloning of enhancer elements upstream of the Drosophila synthetic core promoter (DSCP) and a mCherry::Renilla(nls) reporter protein (codon optimized for expression in Drosophila) using Invitrogen LR clonase. This vector can be used for Renilla-luciferase assays in S2 cells and can be inserted into specific target sites in the Drosophila genome using PhiC31 integrase and used to assess reporter gene expression in vivo using Immunofluorescence, Live-Cell-Imaging, and Renilla-luciferase assays. In addition, this vector may be used in combination with other VanGlow transgenes to facilitate FACS purification of specific populations of cells.
How to cite: VanGlow-RR-DSCP was a gift from Cheng-Yu Lee (Addgene plasmid # 83339 ; http://n2t.net/addgene:83339 ; RRID:Addgene_83339)
