[The description below was written by a language model from this plasmid's Addgene catalogue record and pLannotate feature annotations shown in this document.]
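Description:
VanGlow-RR-DSCP is an empty Gateway destination vector for building enhancer-reporter constructs in Drosophila. It derives from the pBPGUw backbone (10,876 bp in total), with the original GAL4 coding sequence replaced by a Drosophila codon-optimized mCherry::Renilla luciferase fusion carrying a nuclear localization signal. In bacteria it replicates from a high-copy ColE1/pUC-type origin and carries AmpR. The unrecombined Gateway cassette adds chloramphenicol resistance and the ccdB toxin gene, so the empty vector must be maintained in a ccdB-tolerant strain under dual ampicillin and chloramphenicol selection.

The attR1–CmR–ccdB–attR2 cassette sits immediately upstream of the Drosophila Synthetic Core Promoter (DSCP). The feature table detects the DSCP only as a short hsp70 promoter fragment, followed by the mCherry and Renilla luciferase open reading frames. An LR clonase reaction swaps the cassette for a candidate enhancer from an entry clone. Loss of ccdB provides counter-selection for recombinants, and the enhancer ends up positioned to drive the minimal promoter and reporter. The NLS is not annotated separately in the table.

For transgenesis, a φC31 attB site allows integrase-mediated insertion into defined genomic landing sites, and the mini-white eye-colour marker identifies transformant flies.

The dual reporter supports both qualitative and quantitative readouts of enhancer activity. mCherry can be followed by immunofluorescence or live-cell imaging in vivo, while Renilla luciferase assays can be run in transgenic flies or in transfected S2 cells. The depositor also notes that the vector can be combined with other VanGlow transgenes to help purify specific cell populations by FACS.
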