Features (pLannotate 1.2.2; 18 found; start..end, strand, type, name):
     83..207     +  protein_bind   attR1: mutant version of attR; recombination site for the Gateway® LR reaction LR Clonase™
    232..262     +  promoter       lac UV5 promoter: E. coli lac promoter with an "up" mutation
    286..315     +  promoter       cat promoter (fragment): promoter of the E. coli cat gene encoding chloramphenicol acetyltransferase
    316..975     +  CDS            CmR: chloramphenicol acetyltransferase; cat; confers resistance to chloramphenicol
   1154..1312    +  CDS            ccdA (fragment): CCDA_ECO57 - Also known as H, letA. Experimental evidence at protein level: Swiss-Prot protein existence level 1. Antitoxin component of a type II toxin-antitoxin (TA) system which inhibits the post-segregational killing (PSK) of plasmid-free cells, also referred to as a plasmid addiction system. Binds to and blocks the activity of CcdB; will also remove bound CcdB protein from the CcdB-GyrA complex by forming a CcdA-CcdB complex, a process termed rejuvenation. Functions as a transcriptional corepressor for the ccdAB operon, repression also requires CcdB (By similarity). From Escherichia coli
   1317..1619    +  CDS            ccdB: CCDB_ECOLI - Also known as G, letB, letD. Experimental evidence at protein level: Swiss-Prot protein existence level 1. Toxic component of a type II toxin-antitoxin (TA) system, functioning in plasmid maintainence. Responsible for the post- segregational killing (PSK) of plasmid-free cells, also referred to as a plasmid addiction system. Half-life of over 2 hours. Cell killing by CcdB is accompanied by filamentation, defects in chromosome and plasmid segregation, defects in cell division, formation of anucleate cells, decreased DNA synthesis and plasmid loss. Interferes with the activity of DN
   1663..1787    -  protein_bind   attR2: mutant version of attR; recombination site for the Gateway® LR reaction LR Clonase™
   1979..2023    +  promoter       hsp70 promoter (fragment): Drosophila melanogaster hsp70Bb promoter
   2052..2759    +  CDS            mCherry: mCherry is a basic (constitutively fluorescent) red fluorescent protein published in 2004, derived from Discosoma sp.. It is reported to be a very rapidly-maturing monomer with low acid sensitivity.
   2817..3746    +  CDS            LUCI_RENRE: Experimental evidence at protein level: Swiss-Prot protein existence level 1. Upon binding the substrate, the enzyme catalyzes an oxygenation, producing a very short-lived hydroperoxide that cyclizes into a dioxetanone structure, which collapses, releasing a CO(2) molecule. The spontaneous breakdown of the dioxetanone releases the energy (about 50 kcal/mole) that is necessary to generate the excited state of the coelenteramide product, which is the singlet form of the monoanion. In vivo the product undergoes the process of nonradiative energy transfer to an accessory protein, a green fluoresce
   4114..4134    +  misc_feature   MCS (fragment): pBluescript multiple cloning site
   4371..4395    -  misc_feature   MCS (fragment): pBluescript multiple cloning site
   4470..4625    -  CDS            YPB1_ECOLX (fragment): Protein predicted: Swiss-Prot protein existence level 4. From Escherichia coli.
   5398..8270    -  CDS            mini-white: Drosophila white gene eye color pigment; white; This is a modified version of the white gene lacking part of the first intron.
   8965..9034    -  protein_bind   attB: attB site for the φC31 integrase (Groth et al., 2000) phage φC31 integrase
   9121..9709    -  rep_origin     ori: high-copy-number ColE1/pMB1/pBR322/pUC origin of replication
   9880..10740   -  CDS            AmpR: β-lactamase; bla; confers resistance to ampicillin, carbenicillin, and related antibiotics
  10741..10845   -  promoter       AmpR promoter: bla
>Addgene plasmid #83339 | VanGlow-RR-DSCP | analyzer sequence | sequence record 158654
TAAGAAACCATTATTATCATGACATTAACCTATAAAAATAGGCGTATCACGAGGCCCTTTCGTCTTCAAG
AATTCGTTTATCACAAGTTTGTACAAAAAAGCTGAACGAGAAACGTAAAATGATATAAATATCAATATAT
TAAATTAGATTTTGCATAAAAAACAGACTACATAATACTGTAAAACACAACATATCCAGTCACTATGGCG
GCCGCATTAGGCACCCCAGGCTTTACACTTTATGCTTCCGGCTCGTATAATGTGTGGATTTTGAGTTAGG
ATCCGTCGAGATTTTCAGGAGCTAAGGAAGCTAAAATGGAGAAAAAAATCACTGGATATACCACCGTTGA
TATATCCCAATGGCATCGTAAAGAACATTTTGAGGCATTTCAGTCAGTTGCTCAATGTACCTATAACCAG
ACCGTTCAGCTGGATATTACGGCCTTTTTAAAGACCGTAAAGAAAAATAAGCACAAGTTTTATCCGGCCT
TTATTCACATTCTTGCCCGCCTGATGAATGCTCATCCGGAATTCCGTATGGCAATGAAAGACGGTGAGCT
GGTGATATGGGATAGTGTTCACCCTTGTTACACCGTTTTCCATGAGCAAACTGAAACGTTTTCATCGCTC
TGGAGTGAATACCACGACGATTTCCGGCAGTTTCTACACATATATTCGCAAGATGTGGCGTGTTACGGTG
AAAACCTGGCCTATTTCCCTAAAGGGTTTATTGAGAATATGTTTTTCGTCTCAGCCAATCCCTGGGTGAG
TTTCACCAGTTTTGATTTAAACGTGGCCAATATGGACAACTTCTTCGCCCCCGTTTTCACCATGGGCAAA
TATTATACGCAAGGCGACAAGGTGCTGATGCCGCTGGCGATTCAGGTTCATCATGCCGTTTGTGATGGCT
TCCATGTCGGCAGAATGCTTAATGAATTACAACAGTACTGCGATGAGTGGCAGGGCGGGGCGTAAACGCG
TGGATCCGGCTTACTAAAAGCCAGATAACAGTATGCGTATTTGCGCGCTGATTTTTGCGGTATAAGAATA
TATACTGATATGTATACCCGAAGTATGTCAAAAAGAGGTATGCTATGAAGCAGCGTATTACAGTGACAGT
TGACAGCGACAGCTATCAGTTGCTCAAGGCATATATGATGTCAATATCTCCGGTCTGGTAAGCACAACCA
TGCAGAATGAAGCCCGTCGTCTGCGTGCCGAACGCTGGAAAGCGGAAAATCAGGAAGGGATGGCTGAGGT
CGCCCGGTTTATTGAAATGAACGGCTCTTTTGCTGACGAGAACAGGGGCTGGTGAAATGCAGTTTAAGGT
TTACACCTATAAAAGAGAGAGCCGTTATCGTCTGTTTGTGGATGTACAGAGTGATATTATTGACACGCCC
GGGCGACGGATGGTGATCCCCCTGGCCAGTGCACGTCTGCTGTCAGATAAAGTCTCCCGTGAACTTTACC
CGGTGGTGCATATCGGGGATGAAAGCTGGCGCATGATGACCACCGATATGGCCAGTGTGCCGGTCTCCGT
TATCGGGGAAGAAGTGGCTGATCTCAGCCACCGCGAAAATGACATCAAAAACGCCATTAACCTGATGTTC
TGGGGAATATAAATGTCAGGCTCCCTTATACACAGCCAGTCTGCAGGTCGACCATAGTGACTGGATATGT
TGTGTTTTACAGTATTATGTAGTCTGTTTTTTATGCAAAATCTAATTTAATATATTGATATTTATATCAT
TTTACGTTTCTCGTTCAGCTTTCTTGTACAAAGTGGTGATAAACGGCCGGCCGAGCTCGCCCGGGGATCG
AGCGCAGCGGTATAAAAGGGCGCGGGGTGGCTGAGAGCATCAGTTGTGAATGAATGTTCGAGCCGAGCAG
ACGTGCCGCTGCCTTCGTTAATATCCTTTGAATAAGCCAACTTTGAATCACAAGACGCATACCAAACGGT
ACCAGATCCGGGATCCCGTAAGCAAATAAACAAGCGCAGCTGAACAAGCTAAACAATCTGCAGCCCAAGC
TTGAAGCAAGCCTCCTGCAACATGGTGTCCAAGGGCGAGGAGGATAACATGGCCATCATCAAGGAGTTCA
TGCGCTTCAAGGTGCACATGGAGGGCAGCGTGAACGGCCACGAGTTCGAGATTGAGGGCGAGGGCGAGGG
ACGCCCATATGAGGGAACCCAGACCGCCAAGCTGAAAGTGACCAAGGGCGGACCCCTGCCCTTCGCCTGG
GATATTCTGAGCCCCCAGTTTATGTACGGCAGCAAGGCCTACGTGAAGCACCCCGCCGATATCCCCGATT
ACCTGAAGCTGAGCTTCCCCGAGGGCTTCAAGTGGGAGCGCGTGATGAACTTCGAGGATGGCGGCGTCGT
GACCGTGACCCAGGATAGCAGTCTGCAGGATGGCGAGTTCATCTACAAAGTGAAGCTGCGCGGCACCAAC
TTCCCCAGCGACGGACCAGTGATGCAGAAGAAGACCATGGGCTGGGAGGCCAGCAGCGAGCGCATGTATC
CAGAGGACGGCGCCCTGAAGGGCGAGATCAAGCAGCGCCTGAAGCTGAAGGATGGCGGCCACTACGATGC
CGAAGTGAAGACCACCTACAAGGCCAAGAAGCCCGTGCAGCTGCCAGGCGCCTACAACGTGAACATCAAG
CTGGATATCACCAGCCACAACGAGGACTACACCATCGTGGAGCAGTACGAGCGCGCCGAGGGCCGCCATA
GTACCGGCGGAATGGATGAGCTGTACAAGGGCACCAGCGGCAGCGGAAGTGGAAGCGGATCCGGCAGTGG
ATCCGGAAGTGCCTGCACCAGCAAGGTGTACGATCCCGAGCAGCGCAAGCGCATGATCACCGGACCACAG
TGGTGGGCCCGCTGCAAGCAGATGAACGTGCTGGATAGCTTCATCAACTACTACGACAGCGAGAAGCACG
CCGAGAACGCCGTGATCTTCCTGCACGGAAATGCCGCCAGCAGCTACCTGTGGCGCCATGTGGTGCCACA
CATCGAGCCAGTGGCCCGCTGCATCATCCCCGATCTGATCGGCATGGGCAAGAGCGGCAAGTCCGGCAAT
GGAAGCTACCGCCTGCTGGATCACTACAAGTACCTGACCGCCTGGTTCGAGCTGCTGAACCTGCCCAAGA
AGATCATTTTCGTGGGCCACGATTGGGGCGCCTGCCTGGCCTTCCATTACAGCTACGAGCACCAGGATAA
GATCAAGGCCATCGTGCATGCCGAGAGCGTGGTGGATGTGATCGAGAGCTGGGATGAGTGGCCCGATATC
GAGGAGGACATTGCCCTGATCAAGTCCGAGGAGGGCGAGAAGATGGTGCTGGAGAACAACTTCTTCGTGG
AGACCATGCTGCCGAGCAAGATTATGCGCAAGCTGGAGCCCGAGGAGTTCGCCGCCTATCTGGAGCCCTT
CAAGGAGAAGGGCGAAGTGCGCCGCCCAACCCTGAGTTGGCCACGCGAGATTCCACTCGTGAAGGGCGGC
AAGCCCGATGTGGTGCAGATCGTGCGCAACTACAACGCCTACCTGCGCGCCTCCGATGATCTGCCGAAGA
TGTTCATCGAGAGCGATCCCGGCTTCTTCAGCAACGCCATTGTGGAGGGCGCCAAGAAGTTCCCCAACAC
CGAGTTCGTGAAAGTGAAGGGCCTGCACTTCAGCCAGGAGGATGCCCCAGACGAGATGGGCAAGTACATC
AAGTCGTTCGTGGAGCGCGTGCTGAAGAACGAGCAGAGTCGCCATCGCCGCCACCGCCAGCGCAGTCGCA
GCCGCAATCGCAGTCGCTCCCGCAGTAGCGAGCGCAAGCGTCGACAGCGCTCCCGCAGCCGAAGTTCCGA
GCGTCGACGCTACCTGTACAAGTAGAATGAATCGTAGATACTGAAAAACCCCGCAAGTTCACTTCAACTG
TGCATCGTGCACCATCTCAATTTCTTTCATTTATACATCGTTTTGCCTTCTTTTATGTAACTATACTCCT
CTAAGTTTCAATCTTGGCCATGTAACCTCTGATCTATAGAATTTTTTAAATGACTAGAATTAATGCCCAT
CTTTTTTTTGGACCTAAATTCTTCATGAAAATATATTACGAGGGCTTATTCAGAAGCTTATCGATACCGT
CGACTAAAGCCAAATAGAAAATTATTCAGTTCCTGGCTTAAGTTTTTAAAAGTGATATTATTTATTTGGT
TGTAACCAACCAAAAGAATGTAAATAACTAATACATAATTATGTTAGTTTTAAGTTAGCAACAAATTGAT
TTTAGCTATATTAGCTACTTGGTTAATAAATAGAATATATTTATTTAAAGATAATTGCGTTTTTATTGTC
AGGGAGTGAGTTTGCTTAAAAACTCGTTTAGATCCACTAGTTCTAGAGCGGCCGCTGGCCACGGGTGCGC
ATGATCGTGCTCCTGTCGTTGAGGACCCGGCTAGGCTGGCGGGGTTGCCTTACTGGTTAGCAGAATGAAT
CACCGATACGCGAGCGAACGTGAAGCGACTGCTGCTGCAAAACGTCTGCGACCTGAGCAACAACATGAAT
GGTCTTCGGTTTCCGTGTTTCGTAAAGTCTGGAAACGCGGAAGTCAGCGCCCTGCACCATTATGTTCCGG
AGGCGCGCCCTAGTTCCAGTGAAATCCAAGCATTTTCTAAATTAAATGTATTCTTATTATTATAGTTGTT
ATTTTTGATATATATAAACAACACTATTATGCCCACCATTTTTTTGAGATGCATCTACACAAGGAACAAA
CACTGGATGTCACTTTCAGTTCAAATTGTAACGCTAATCACTCCGAACAGGTCACAAAAAATTACCTTAA
AAAGTCATAATATTAAATTAGAATAAATATAGCTGTGAGGGAAATATATACAAATATATTGGAGCAAATA
AATTGTACATACAAATATTTATTACTAATTTCTATTGAGACGAAATGAACCACTCGGAACCATTTGAGCG
AACCGAATCGCGCGGAACTAACGACAGTCGCTCCAAGGTCGTCGAACAAAAGGTGAATGTGTTGCGGAGA
GCGGGTGGGAGACAGCGAAAGAGCAACTACGAAACGTGGTGTGGTGGAGGTGAATTATGAAGAGGGCGCG
CGATTTGAAAAGTATGTATATAAAAAATATATCCCGGTGTTTTATGTAGCGATAAACGAGTTTTTGATGT
AAGGTATGCAGGTGTGTAAGTCTTTTGGTTAGAAGACAAATCCAAAGTCTACTTGTGGGGATGTTCGAAG
GGGAAATACTTGTATTCTATAGGTCATATCTTGTTTTTATTGGCACAAATATAATTACATTAGCTTTTTG
AGGGGGCAATAAACAGTAAACACGATGGTAATAATGGTAAAAAAAAAAAACAAGCAGTTATTTCGGATAT
ATGTCGGCTACTCCTTGCGTCGGGCCCGAAGTCTTAGAGCCAGATATGCGAGCACCCGGAAGCTCACGAT
GAGAATGGCCAGACCCACGTAGTCCAGCGGCAGATCGGCGGCGGAGAAGTTAAGCGTCTCCAGGATGACC
TTGCCCGAACTGGGGCACGTGGTGTTCGACGATGTGCAGCTAATTTCGCCCGGCTCCACGTCCGCCCATT
GGTTAATCAGCAGACCCTCGTTGGCGTAACGGAACCATGAGAGGTACGACAACCATTTGAGGTATACTGG
CACCGAGCCCGAGTTCAAGAAGAAGCCGCCAAAGAGCAGGAATGGTATGATAACCGGCGGACCCACAGAC
AGCGCCATCGAGGTCGAGGAGCTGGCGCAGGATATTAGATATCCGAAGGACGTTGACACATTGGCCACCA
GAGTGACCAGCGCCAGGCAGTTGAAGAAGTGCAGCACTCCGGCCCGCAGTCCGATCATCGGATAGGCAAT
CGCCGTGAAGACCAGTGGCACTGTGAGAAAAAGCGGCAATTCGGCAATCGTTTTGCCCAGAAAGTATGTG
TCACAGCGATAAAGTCGACTTCGGGCCTCCCTCATAAAAACTGGCAGCTCTGAGGTGAACACCTAAATCG
AATCGATTCATTAGAAAGTTAGTAAATTATTGAAATGCAAATGTATTCTAAACATGACTTACATTTATCG
TGGCAAAGACGTTTTGAAAGGTCATGTTGGTCAGGAAGAGGAAGATGGCTCCGTTGATATTCATCACACC
CACTTGCGTGAGTTGTTGGCCCAAAAAGATGAGGCCAATCAAGATGGCAACCATCTGCAAATTAAAATGT
TACTCGCATCTCATTAATATTCGCGAGTTAAATGAAATTTATTTATCTTCTGCAAAACTATAAACTATAC
ATCTCATTGAAAAAAACTAAGAAGGGTGTGGAATCAGGCAATTCTATCTAAAATCTAGCGAATTTGTTTC
CAAGAATTGTAAGCGTTATATCATTTGTTTCCACTGGAACCACTCACCGTTGTCTGAATAAGTCGCACTT
TTACGAGGAGTGGTTCCTTGAGCACCGACAGCCAGGATCGCCACAGGACCGCCCGGAACTGCATGAACCA
GGTGGCCTTGTAGGTGTACCCATTCTCCGGCTGCTCCAGTGGCTTCTCCAGATTTTTGGTGGCCAACAAC
TGCTCCATATCCCGGGCTACTTTGCTAATGGCAAAATTGTCGCATATCTTGGCGATCCGATCACGGGACT
CGATCTCCCGTCCGGGCACAACGGCCAACACCTGTACGTAAAAGTCCGCCGGATTGTAGTTGGTAGGACA
CTGGGCACCCACGCTGGATAGGAGTTGAGATGTTATGTAATACTAGATACCCTTAATAAACACATCGAAC
TCACTAGGAAAAGAAGTCGACGGCTTCGCTGGGAGTGCCCAAGAAAGCTACCCTGCCCTCGGCCATCAGA
AGGATCTTGTCAAAGAGCTCAAACAGCTCGGAAGACGGCTGATGAATGGTCAGGATGACGGTCTTGCCCT
TCTGCGACAGCTTCTTCAGCACCTGGACGACGCTGTGGGCGGTAAAGGAGTCCAGTCCGGAGGTGGGCTC
ATCGCAGATCAGAAGCGGCGGATCGGTTAGAGCCTCGGAGGCGAATGCCAGACGCTTCCTTTCTCCGCCG
GACAGACCTTTCACCCTGCCGGGCACACCGATGATCGTGTGCTGACATTTGCTGAGCGAAAGCTCCTGGA
TCACCTGATCCACGCGGGCCACTCGCTGCCGATAGGTCAGATGTCGTGGCATCCGCACCATGGCTTGGAA
AATCAGGTGTTCCCTGGCCGTTAGGGAGCCGATAAAGAGGTCATCCTGCTGGACATAGGCGCACCTGGCC
TGCATCTCCTTGGCGTCCACAGGTTGGCCATTGAGCAGTCGCATCCCGGATGGCGATACTTGGATGCCCT
GCGGCGATCGAAAGGCAAGGGCATTCAGCAGGGTCGTCTTTCCGGCACCGGAACTGCCCATCACGGCCAA
AAGTTCGCCCGGATAGGCCACGCCGCAAACTGAGTTTCAAATTGGTAATTGGACCCTTTATTAAGATTTC
ACACAGATCAGCCGACTGCGAATAGAAACTCACCGTTCTTGAGCAAATGTTTCCTGGGCGCCGGTATGTG
TCGCTCGTTGCAGAATAGTCCGCGTGTCCGGTTGACCAGCTGCCGCCATCCGGAGCCCGGCTGATTGACC
GCCCCAAAGATGTCCATATTGTGCCAGGCATAGGTGAGGTTCTCGGCTAGTTGGCCGCTCCCTGAACCGG
AGTCCTCCGGCGGACTGGGTGGCCGGAGCGTGCCGTAGTTTTTGGCCTGCCCGAAGCCCTGGTTAATGCA
GCTCTGCGAAGCCGCTCCGCTGTCACCCTGCAATGATAGGGGATCTCAAATATCAACTACTAGCGTTATG
CTCATCTAACCCCGAACAAAAAGTACCCCGAAGTATCCTACGAAGTAGGTTTATACTTTTATTTATTTTT
TGTGCATCTAGGATCAGCTTAAAATATCTGGTTGTTATATTTTTTGTAAAAAAGAATATAGTCGAAAATG
AATGCCTTTAGATGTCTTGATCATGATATGATCTCAAAAATTGTCTTATATAGCGAGAACAGCTACCAGA
ATAATCTGTTTCGTGTCACTATTTGTTTGTGCAATTGCGGTTTGGGATTTTTGTGGGTCGCAGTTCTCAC
GCCGCATACAATTTGATGTTGCAATCGCAGTTCCTATAGATCAAGTGAACTTAAGATGTATGCACATGTA
CTACTCACATTGTTCAGATGCTCGGCAGATGGGTGTTTGCTGCCTCCGCGAATTAATAGCTCCTGATCCT
CTTGGCCCATTGCCGGGATTTTTCACACTTTCCCCTGCTTACCCACCCAAAACCAATCACCACCCCAATC
ACTCAAAAAACAAACAAAAATAAGAAGCGAGAGGAGTTTTGGCACAGCACTTTGTGTTTAATTGATGGCG
TAAACCGCTTGGAGCTTCGTCACGAAACCGCTGACAAAATGCAACTGAAGGCGGACATTGACGCTACGTA
ACGCTACAAACGGTGGCGAAAGAGATAGCGGACGCAGCGGCGAAAGAGACGGCGATATTTCTGTGGACAG
AGAAGGAGGCAAACAGCGCTGACTTTGAGTGGAATGTCATTTTGAGTGAGAGGTAATCGAAAGAACCTGG
TACATCAAATACCCTTGGATCGAAGTAAATTTAAAACTGATCAGATAAGTTCAATGATATCCAGTGCAGT
AAAAAAAAAAAATGTTTTTTTTATCTACTTTCCGCAAAAATGGGTTTTATTAACTTACATACATACTAGG
CGCGCCCATATGTTCGGCTTGTCGACATGCCCGCCGTGACCGTCGAGAACCCGCTGACGCTGCCCCGCGT
ATCCGCACCCGCCGACGCCGTCGCACGTCCCGTGCTCACCGTGACCACCGCGCCCAGCGGTTTCGAGGGC
GAGGGCTTCCCGGTGCGCCGCGCGTTCGCCGGGATCAACTACCGCCACCTCGACCCGTTCATCATGATGG
ACCAGATGGGTGAGGTGGAGTACGCGCCCGGGGAGCCCAAGGGCACGCCCTGGCACCCGCACCGCGGCTT
CGAGACCGTGACCTACATCGTCGACGGTAACATGTGAGCAAAAGGCCAGCAAAAGGCCAGGAACCGTAAA
AAGGCCGCGTTGCTGGCGTTTTTCCATAGGCTCCGCCCCCCTGACGAGCATCACAAAAATCGACGCTCAA
GTCAGAGGTGGCGAAACCCGACAGGACTATAAAGATACCAGGCGTTTCCCCCTGGAAGCTCCCTCGTGCG
CTCTCCTGTTCCGACCCTGCCGCTTACCGGATACCTGTCCGCCTTTCTCCCTTCGGGAAGCGTGGCGCTT
TCTCATAGCTCACGCTGTAGGTATCTCAGTTCGGTGTAGGTCGTTCGCTCCAAGCTGGGCTGTGTGCACG
AACCCCCCGTTCAGCCCGACCGCTGCGCCTTATCCGGTAACTATCGTCTTGAGTCCAACCCGGTAAGACA
CGACTTATCGCCACTGGCAGCAGCCACTGGTAACAGGATTAGCAGAGCGAGGTATGTAGGCGGTGCTACA
GAGTTCTTGAAGTGGTGGCCTAACTACGGCTACACTAGAAGAACAGTATTTGGTATCTGCGCTCTGCTGA
AGCCAGTTACCTTCGGAAAAAGAGTTGGTAGCTCTTGATCCGGCAAACAAACCACCGCTGGTAGCGGTGG
TTTTTTTGTTTGCAAGCAGCAGATTACGCGCAGAAAAAAAGGATCTCAAGAAGATCCTTTGATCTTTTCT
ACGGGGTCTGACGCTCAGTGGAACGAAAACTCACGTTAAGGGATTTTGGTCATGAGATTATCAAAAAGGA
TCTTCACCTAGATCCTTTTAAATTAAAAATGAAGTTTTAAATCAATCTAAAGTATATATGAGTAAACTTG
GTCTGACAGTTACCAATGCTTAATCAGTGAGGCACCTATCTCAGCGATCTGTCTATTTCGTTCATCCATA
GTTGCCTGACTCCCCGTCGTGTAGATAACTACGATACGGGAGGGCTTACCATCTGGCCCCAGTGCTGCAA
TGATACCGCGAGACCCACGCTCACCGGCTCCAGATTTATCAGCAATAAACCAGCCAGCCGGAAGGGCCGA
GCGCAGAAGTGGTCCTGCAACTTTATCCGCCTCCATCCAGTCTATTAATTGTTGCCGGGAAGCTAGAGTA
AGTAGTTCGCCAGTTAATAGTTTGCGCAACGTTGTTGCCATTGCTACAGGCATCGTGGTGTCACGCTCGT
CGTTTGGTATGGCTTCATTCAGCTCCGGTTCCCAACGATCAAGGCGAGTTACATGATCCCCCATGTTGTG
CAAAAAAGCGGTTAGCTCCTTCGGTCCTCCGATCGTTGTCAGAAGTAAGTTGGCCGCAGTGTTATCACTC
ATGGTTATGGCAGCACTGCATAATTCTCTTACTGTCATGCCATCCGTAAGATGCTTTTCTGTGACTGGTG
AGTACTCAACCAAGTCATTCTGAGAATAGTGTATGCGGCGACCGAGTTGCTCTTGCCCGGCGTCAATACG
GGATAATACCGCGCCACATAGCAGAACTTTAAAAGTGCTCATCATTGGAAAACGTTCTTCGGGGCGAAAA
CTCTCAAGGATCTTACCGCTGTTGAGATCCAGTTCGATGTAACCCACTCGTGCACCCAACTGATCTTCAG
CATCTTTTACTTTCACCAGCGTTTCTGGGTGAGCAAAAACAGGAAGGCAAAATGCCGCAAAAAAGGGAAT
AAGGGCGACACGGAAATGTTGAATACTCATACTCTTCCTTTTTCAATATTATTGAAGCATTTATCAGGGT
TATTGTCTCATGAGCGGATACATATTTGAATGTATTTAGAAAAATAAACAAATAGGGGTTCCGCGCACAT
TTCCCCGAAAAGTGCCACCTGACGTC
