>Addgene plasmid #83339 | VanGlow-RR-DSCP | addgene partial sequence | sequence record 167460 | pBluescript-SK 5'-tctagaactagtggatc-3'
GACAATAAAAACGCAATTATCTTTAAATAAATATATTCTATTTATTAACCAAGTAGCTAATATAGCTAAA
ATCAATTTGTTGCTAACTTAAAACTAACATAATTATGTATTAGTTATTTACATTCTTTTGGTTGGTTACA
ACCAAATAAATAATATCACTTTTAAAAACTTAAGCCAGGAACTGAATAATTTTCTATTTGGCTTTAGTCG
ACGGTATCGATAAGCTTCTGAATAAGCCCTCGTAATATATTTTCATGAAGAATTTAGGTCCAAAAAAAAG
ATGGGCATTAATTCTAGTCATTTAAAAAATTCTATAGATCAGAGGTTACATGGCCAAGATTGAAACTTAG
AGGAGTATAGTTACATAAAAGAAGGCAAAACGATGTATAAATGAAAGAAATTGAGATGGTGCACGATGCA
CAGTTGAAGTGAACTTGCGGGGTTTTTCAGTATCTACGATTCATTCTACTTGTACAGGTAGCGTCGACGC
TCGGAACTTCGGCTGCGGGAGCGCTGTCGACGCTTGCGCTCGCTACTGCGGGAGCGACTGCGATTGCGGC
TGCGACTGCGCTGGCGGTGGCGGCGATGGCGACTCTGCTCGTTCTTCAGCACGCGCTCCACGAACGACTT
GATGTACTTGCCCATCTCGTCTGGGGCATCCTCCTGGCTGAAGTGCAGGCCCTTCACTTTCACGAACTCG
GTGTTGGGGAACTTCTTGGCGCCCTCCACAATGGCGTTGCTGAAGAAGCCGGGATCGCTCTCGATGAACA
TCTTCGGCAGATCATCGGAGGCGCGCAGGTAGGCGTTGTAGTTGCGCACGATCTGCACCACATCGGGCTT
GCCGCCCTTCACGAGTGGAATCTCGCGTGGCCAACTCAGGGTTGGGCGGCGCACTTCGCCCTTCTCCTTG
AAGGGCTCCAGATAGGCGGCGAACTCCTCGGGCTCCAGCTTGCGCATAATCTTGCTCGGCAGCATGGTCT
CC
