>Addgene plasmid #83339 | VanGlow-RR-DSCP | addgene partial sequence | sequence record 167461 | ccdB-Fwd 5'-GCATGATGACCACCGATATG-3'
TGGCTGATCTCAGCCACCGCGAAAATGACATCAAAAACGCCATTAACCTGATGTTCTGGGGAATATAAAT
GTCAGGCTCCCTTATACACAGCCAGTCTGCAGGTCGACCATAGTGACTGGATATGTTGTGTTTTACAGTA
TTATGTAGTCTGTTTTTTATGCAAAATCTAATTTAATATATTGATATTTATATCATTTTACGTTTCTCGT
TCAGCTTTCTTGTACAAAGTGGTGATAAACGGCCGGCCGAGCTCGCCCGGGGATCGAGCGCAGCGGTATA
AAAGGGCGCGGGGTGGCTGAGAGCATCAGTTGTGAATGAATGTTCGAGCCGAGCAGACGTGCCGCTGCCT
TCGTTAATATCCTTTGAATAAGCCAACTTTGAATCACAAGACGCATACCAAACGGTACCAGATCCGGGAT
CCCGTAAGCAAATAAACAAGCGCAGCTGAACAAGCTAAACAATCTGCAGCCCAAGCTTGAAGCAAGCCTC
CTGCAACATGGTGTCCAAGGGCGAGGAGGATAACATGGCCATCATCAAGGAGTTCATGCGCTTCAAGGTG
CACATGGAGGGCAGCGTGAACGGCCACGAGTTCGAGATTGAGGGCGAGGGCGAGGGACGCCCATATGAGG
GAACCCAGACCGCCAAGCTGAAAGTGACCAAGGGCGGACCCCTGCCCTTCGCCTGGGATATTCTGAGCCC
CCAGTTTATGTACGGCAGCAAGGCCTACGTGAAGCACCCCGCCGATATCCCCGATTACCTGAAGCTGAGC
TTCCCCGAGGGCTTCAAGTGGGAGCGCGTGATGAACTTCGAGGATGGCGGCGTCGTGACCGTGACCCAGG
ATAGCAGTCTGCAGGATGGCGAGTTCATCTACAAAGTGAAGCTGCGCGGCACCAACTTCCCCAGCGACGG
ACCAGTGATGCAGA
